>Addgene plasmid #127104 | pENTR4_G3BP1 | addgene full sequence | sequence record 251946 | Addgene NGS Result
TCTCCCCGCGCGTTGGCCGATTCATTAATGCAGCTGGCACGACAGGTTTCCCGACTGGAAAGCGGGCAGT
GAGCGCAACGCAATTAATACGCGTACCGCTAGCCAGGAAGAGTTTGTAGAAACGCAAAAAGGCCATCCGT
CAGGATGGCCTTCTGCTTAGTTTGATGCCTGGCAGTTTATGGCGGGCGTCCTGCCCGCCACCCTCCGGGC
CGTTGCTTCACAACGTTCAAATCCGCTCCCGGCGGATTTGTCCTACTCAGGAGAGCGTTCACCGACAAAC
AACAGATAAAACGAAAGGCCCAGTCTTCCGACTGAGCCTTTCGTTTTATTTGATGCCTGGCAGTTCCCTA
CTCTCGCGTTAACGCTAGCATGGATGTTTTCCCAGTCACGACGTTGTAAAACGACGGCCAGTCTTAAGCT
CGGGCCCCAAATAATGATTTTATTTTGACTGATAGTGACCTGTTCGTTGCAACAAATTGATGAGCAATGC
TTTTTTATAATGCCAACTTTGTACAAAAAAGCAGGCTTCATGGTGATGGAGAAGCCTAGTCCCCTGCTGG
TCGGGCGGGAATTTGTGAGACAGTATTACACACTGCTGAACCAGGCCCCAGACATGCTGCATAGATTTTA
TGGAAAGAACTCTTCTTATGTCCATGGGGGATTGGATTCAAATGGAAAGCCAGCAGATGCAGTCTACGGA
CAGAAAGAAATCCACAGGAAAGTGATGTCACAAAACTTCACCAACTGCCACACCAAGATTCGCCATGTTG
ATGCTCATGCCACGCTAAATGATGGTGTGGTAGTCCAGGTGATGGGGCTTCTCTCTAACAACAACCAGGC
TTTGAGGAGATTCATGCAAACGTTTGTCCTTGCTCCTGAGGGGTCTGTTGCAAATAAATTCTATGTTCAC
AATGATATCTTCAGATACCAAGATGAGGTCTTTGGTGGGTTTGTCACTGAGCCTCAGGAGGAGTCTGAAG
AAGAAGTAGAGGAACCTGAAGAAAGACAGCAAACACCTGAGGTGGTACCTGATGATTCTGGAACTTTCTA
TGATCAGGCAGTTGTCAGTAATGACATGGAAGAACATTTAGAGGAGCCTGTTGCTGAACCAGAGCCTGAT
CCTGAACCAGAACCAGAACAAGAACCTGTATCTGAAATCCAAGAGGAAAAGCCTGAGCCAGTATTAGAAG
AAACTGCCCCTGAGGATGCTCAGAAGAGTTCTTCTCCAGCACCTGCAGACATAGCTCAGACAGTACAGGA
AGACTTGAGGACATTTTCTTGGGCATCTGTGACCAGTAAGAATCTTCCACCCAGTGGAGCTGTTCCAGTT
ACTGGGATACCACCTCATGTTGTTAAAGTACCAGCTTCACAGCCCCGTCCAGAGTCTAAGCCTGAATCTC
AGATTCCACCACAAAGACCTCAGCGGGATCAAAGAGTGCGAGAACAACGAATAAATATTCCTCCCCAAAG
GGGACCCAGACCAATCCGTGAGGCTGGTGAGCAAGGTGACATTGAACCCCGAAGAATGGTGAGACACCCT
GACAGTCACCAACTCTTCATTGGCAACCTGCCTCATGAAGTGGACAAATCAGAGCTTAAAGATTTCTTTC
AAAGTTATGGAAACGTGGTGGAGTTGCGCATTAACAGTGGTGGGAAATTACCCAATTTTGGTTTTGTTGT
GTTTGATGATTCTGAGCCTGTTCAGAAAGTCCTTAGCAACAGGCCCATCATGTTCAGAGGTGAGGTCCGT
CTGAATGTCGAAGAGAAGAAGACTCGAGCTGCCAGGGAAGGCGACCGACGAGATAATCGCCTTCGGGGAC
CTGGAGGCCCTCGAGGTGGGCTGGGTGGTGGAATGAGAGGCCCTCCCCGTGGAGGCATGGTGCAGAAACC
AGGATTTGGAGTGGGAAGGGGGCTTGCGCCACGGCAGTGAGACCCAGCTTTCTTGTACAAAGTTGGCATT
ATAAGAAAGCATTGCTTATCAATTTGTTGCAACGAACAGGTCACTATCAGTCAAAATAAAATCATTATTT
GCCATCCAGCTGATATCCCCTATAGTGAGTCGTATTACATGGTCATAGCTGTTTCCTGGCAGCTCTGGCC
CGTGTCTCAAAATCTCTGATGTTACATTGCACAAGATAAAAATATATCATCATGAACAATAAAACTGTCT
GCTTACATAAACAGTAATACAAGGGGTGTTATGAGCCATATTCAACGGGAAACGTCGAGGCCGCGATTAA
ATTCCAACATGGATGCTGATTTATATGGGTATAAATGGGCTCGCGATAATGTCGGGCAATCAGGTGCGAC
AATCTATCGCTTGTATGGGAAGCCCGATGCGCCAGAGTTGTTTCTGAAACATGGCAAAGGTAGCGTTGCC
AATGATGTTACAGATGAGATGGTCAGACTAAACTGGCTGACGGAATTTATGCCTCTTCCGACCATCAAGC
ATTTTATCCGTACTCCTGATGATGCATGGTTACTCACCACTGCGATCCCCGGAAAAACAGCATTCCAGGT
ATTAGAAGAATATCCTGATTCAGGTGAAAATATTGTTGATGCGCTGGCAGTGTTCCTGCGCCGGTTGCAT
TCGATTCCTGTTTGTAATTGTCCTTTTAACAGCGATCGCGTATTTCGTCTCGCTCAGGCGCAATCACGAA
TGAATAACGGTTTGGTTGATGCGAGTGATTTTGATGACGAGCGTAATGGCTGGCCTGTTGAACAAGTCTG
GAAAGAAATGCATAAACTTTTGCCATTCTCACCGGATTCAGTCGTCACTCATGGTGATTTCTCACTTGAT
AACCTTATTTTTGACGAGGGGAAATTAATAGGTTGTATTGATGTTGGACGAGTCGGAATCGCAGACCGAT
ACCAGGATCTTGCCATCCTATGGAACTGCCTCGGTGAGTTTTCTCCTTCATTACAGAAACGGCTTTTTCA
AAAATATGGTATTGATAATCCTGATATGAATAAATTGCAGTTTCATTTGATGCTCGATGAGTTTTTCTAA
TCAGAATTGGTTAATTGGTTGTAACACTGGCAGAGCATTACGCTGACTTGACGGGACGGCGCAAGCTCAT
GACCAAAATCCCTTAACGTGAGTTACGCGTCGTTCCACTGAGCGTCAGACCCCGTAGAAAAGATCAAAGG
ATCTTCTTGAGATCCTTTTTTTCTGCGCGTAATCTGCTGCTTGCAAACAAAAAAACCACCGCTACCAGCG
GTGGTTTGTTTGCCGGATCAAGAGCTACCAACTCTTTTTCCGAAGGTAACTGGCTTCAGCAGAGCGCAGA
TACCAAATACTGTTCTTCTAGTGTAGCCGTAGTTAGGCCACCACTTCAAGAACTCTGTAGCACCGCCTAC
ATACCTCGCTCTGCTAATCCTGTTACCAGTGGCTGCTGCCAGTGGCGATAAGTCGTGTCTTACCGGGTTG
GACTCAAGACGATAGTTACCGGATAAGGCGCAGCGGTCGGGCTGAACGGGGGGTTCGTGCACACAGCCCA
GCTTGGAGCGAACGACCTACACCGAACTGAGATACCTACAGCGTGAGCTATGAGAAAGCGCCACGCTTCC
CGAAGGGAGAAAGGCGGACAGGTATCCGGTAAGCGGCAGGGTCGGAACAGGAGAGCGCACGAGGGAGCTT
CCAGGGGGAAACGCCTGGTATCTTTATAGTCCTGTCGGGTTTCGCCACCTCTGACTTGAGCGTCGATTTT
TGTGATGCTCGTCAGGGGGGCGGAGCCTATGGAAAAACGCCAGCAACGCGGCCTTTTTACGGTTCCTGGC
CTTTTGCTGGCCTTTTGCTCACATGTTCTTTCCTGCGTTATCCCCTGATTCTGTGGATAACCGTATTACC
GCCTTTGAGTGAGCTGATACCGCTCGCCGCAGCCGAACGACCGAGCGCAGCGAGTCAGTGAGCGAGGAAG
CGGAAGAGCGCCCAATACGCAAACCGCC
Features (pLannotate 1.2.2; 10 found; start..end, strand, type, name):
    127..154     -  terminator     rrnB T2 terminator: transcription terminator T2 from the E. coli rrnB gene
    286..329     +  terminator     rrnB T1 terminator: Escherichia coli rrnB; transcription terminator T1 from the E. coli rrnB gene
    376..412     -  CDS            lacZα (fragment): LacZα fragment of β-galactosidase; lacZ fragment
    428..527     +  protein_bind   attL1: mutant version of attL; recombination site for the Gateway® LR reaction LR Clonase™
    530..1927    +  CDS            G3BP1: G3BP1_HUMAN - Also known as G3BP. Experimental evidence at protein level: Swiss-Prot protein existence level 1. ATP- and magnesium-dependent helicase that plays an essential role in innate immunity (PubMed:30510222). Participates in the DNA- triggered cGAS/STING pathway by promoting the DNA binding and activation of CGAS. Enhances also DDX58-induced type I interferon production probably by helping DDX58 at sensing pathogenic RNA (PubMed:30804210). In addition, plays an essential role in stress granule formation (PubMed:12642610, PubMed:20180778, PubMed:23279204). Unwinds preferentially partial
   1932..2031    -  protein_bind   attL2: mutant version of attL; recombination site for the Gateway® LR reaction LR Clonase™
   2049..2067    -  promoter       T7 promoter: promoter for bacteriophage T7 RNA polymerase
   2201..3010    +  CDS            KanR: aminoglycoside phosphotransferase; aph(3')-Ia; confers resistance to kanamycin in bacteria or G418 (Geneticin®) in eukaryotes
   3157..3745    +  rep_origin     ori: high-copy-number ColE1/pMB1/pBR322/pUC origin of replication
   3928..72      +  CDS            lacI (fragment) (across the origin): lac repressor; lacI; The lac repressor binds to the lac operator to inhibit transcription in E. coli. This inhibition can be relieved by adding lactose or isopropyl-β-D-thiogalactopyranoside (IPTG).
