[The description below was written by a language model from this plasmid's Addgene catalogue record and pLannotate feature annotations shown in this document.]
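Description:
pENTR4_G3BP1 is a Gateway entry clone of about 3.9 kb that carries the human G3BP1 coding sequence for transfer into destination vectors. The catalogue lists pDONR221 as the backbone and Gateway cloning as the method, while the plasmid name refers to pENTR4. The record does not resolve this difference, but the annotated structure is what would be expected of an entry clone either way. The plasmid is propagated in E. coli using a high-copy ColE1/pUC-type origin and is selected with kanamycin through an aph(3')-Ia aminoglycoside phosphotransferase gene.

The G3BP1 open reading frame (roughly 1.4 kb) lies between attL1 and attL2, the recombination sites used by LR Clonase to move an insert directionally into any attR-containing destination vector. No tags, reporters or eukaryotic promoters are annotated, so expression, epitope fusion and host range depend on the chosen destination plasmid. rrnB T1 and T2 terminators upstream of attL1 shield the insert from read-through transcription from the backbone. A T7 promoter sits just beyond attL2 and points back toward the insert, which places it in antisense orientation to the coding sequence. Short lacZα and lacI fragments are also annotated and are probably non-functional backbone remnants.

G3BP1 encodes an RNA-binding protein essential for stress granule assembly and also implicated in innate immune signalling. The associated publication studies the G3BP1-family–USP10 deubiquitinase complex and its role in rescuing ubiquitinated 40S subunits of stalled ribosomes from lysosomal degradation. This clone therefore likely served as the source for G3BP1 expression constructs, although the record does not name specific downstream vectors.
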