Addgene plasmid #127104: pENTR4_G3BP1
Depositing lab: Thomas Tuschl. Depositing organization: Rockefeller University. Publication: The G3BP1-Family-USP10 Deubiquitinase Complex Rescues Ubiquitinated 40S Subunits of Ribosomes Stalled in Translation from Lysosomal Degradation. Meyer C, Garzia A, Morozov P, Molina H, Tuschl T. Mol Cell. 2020 Mar 19;77(6):1193-1205.e5. doi: 10.1016/j.molcel.2019.12.024. Epub 2020 Jan 24. PubMed 31981475.
Backbone
  Vector backbone: pDONR221
  Vector type: Gateway shuttling vector
Growth in bacteria
  Bacterial resistance: Kanamycin, 50 μg/mL
  Growth temperature: 37°C
  Growth strain: DH5alpha
  Copy number: Unknown
Gene/Insert
  Gene/Insert name: G3BP1
  Species: H. sapiens (human)
  Entrez Gene: G3BP1 (a.k.a. G3BP, HDH-VIII)
  Cloning method: Gateway Cloning
Terms and licenses: Academic/Nonprofit Terms; Industry Terms: Not Available to Industry
How to cite: pENTR4_G3BP1 was a gift from Thomas Tuschl (Addgene plasmid # 127104 ; http://n2t.net/addgene:127104 ; RRID:Addgene_127104)
